Addgene plasmid #50636: pHIS3p:CloverGFP-Tub1+3'UTR::URA3
Depositing lab: Wei-Lih Lee. Depositing organization: University of Massachusetts, Amherst. Publication: Improved Plasmids for Fluorescent Protein Tagging of Microtubules in Saccharomyces cerevisiae. Markus SM, Omer S, Baranowski K, Lee WL. Traffic. 2015 Jul;16(7):773-86. doi: 10.1111/tra.12276. Epub 2015 Apr 28. PubMed 25711127.
Backbone
  Vector backbone: pFA6a
  Vector type: Yeast Expression
  Selectable markers: URA3
Growth in bacteria
  Bacterial resistance: Ampicillin, 100 μg/mL
  Growth temperature: 37°C
  Growth strain: DH5alpha
  Copy number: High Copy
Gene/Insert
  Gene/Insert name: CloverGFP-Tub1 (alt name: CloverGFP-a-tubulin)
  Species: S. cerevisiae (budding yeast)
  Insert size (bp): 2183
  Promoter: HIS3p
  Tag / fusion protein: CloverGFP (N terminal on insert)
  Cloning method: Restriction Enzyme; 5′ cloning site XhoI (not destroyed); 3′ cloning site SalI (not destroyed)
  Sequencing primers: 5′ T7; 3′ SP6
Terms and licenses: Academic/Nonprofit Terms; Industry Terms: Not Available to Industry
How to cite: pHIS3p:CloverGFP-Tub1+3'UTR::URA3 was a gift from Wei-Lih Lee (Addgene plasmid # 50636 ; http://n2t.net/addgene:50636 ; RRID:Addgene_50636)
