[The description below was written by a language model from this plasmid's Addgene catalogue record and pLannotate feature annotations shown in this document.]
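Description:
pHIS3p:CloverGFP-Tub1+3'UTR::URA3 is a yeast expression plasmid built on the pFA6a backbone for fluorescently labelling microtubules in Saccharomyces cerevisiae. In E. coli it is maintained as a high-copy plasmid through a ColE1/pUC-type origin and selected with ampicillin via the β-lactamase gene. The feature table shows no yeast replication origin or centromere (no 2μ or CEN/ARS element), which is consistent with a plasmid meant to be integrated into the yeast genome rather than kept as an episome, although the record does not state the integration site or strategy. Selection in yeast relies on the URA3 marker with its own promoter, which complements uracil auxotrophy and can be counterselected with 5-fluoroorotic acid.

The payload is the S. cerevisiae HIS3 promoter driving the green/yellow fluorescent protein Clover fused to the N-terminus of Tub1, the budding yeast α-tubulin. The annotated Clover and TUB1 coding features are separated by a gap of roughly 150 nt that is not annotated, and the record does not explain what lies there. Downstream of the TUB1 coding region is native genomic sequence corresponding to the TUB1 3' UTR named in the plasmid title; it extends far enough that a small fragment of the ALO1 gene is detected. The cassette was cloned between XhoI and SalI sites and is flanked by T7 and SP6 promoters, which serve as sequencing primer sites. The short rop, lacI and bom hits are backbone remnants with no evident function. The construct belongs to a set of improved plasmids for fluorescent protein tagging of yeast microtubules, used for live-cell imaging of spindle and cytoplasmic microtubules.
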