Features (pLannotate 1.2.2; 16 found; start..end, strand, type, name):
     88..123     -  CDS            rop (fragment): Rop protein, which maintains plasmids at low copy number; rop
    218..322     +  promoter       AmpR promoter: bla
    323..1183    +  CDS            AmpR: β-lactamase; bla; confers resistance to ampicillin, carbenicillin, and related antibiotics
   1354..1942    +  rep_origin     ori: high-copy-number ColE1/pMB1/pBR322/pUC origin of replication
   2125..2178    +  CDS            lacI (fragment): lac repressor; lacI; The lac repressor binds to the lac operator to inhibit transcription in E. coli. This inhibition can be relieved by adding lactose or isopropyl-β-D-thiogalactopyranoside (IPTG).
   2200..2218    +  promoter       T7 promoter: promoter for bacteriophage T7 RNA polymerase
   2254..2298    +  misc_feature   bom (fragment): basis of mobility region from pBR322
   2306..2521    +  promoter       URA3 promoter: S. cerevisiae URA3
   2522..3325    +  CDS            URA3: orotidine-5'-phosphate decarboxylase, required for uracil biosynthesis; S. cerevisiae URA3; yeast auxotrophic marker, counterselectable with 5-fluoroorotic acid (5-FOA)
   3404..3455    +  misc_feature   bom (fragment): basis of mobility region from pBR322
   3518..3704    +  promoter       HIS3 promoter: S. cerevisiae HIS3
   3711..4427    +  CDS            Clover: Clover is a basic (constitutively fluorescent) green/yellow fluorescent protein published in 2012, derived from Aequorea victoria. It is reported to be a rapidly-maturing weak dimer with high acid sensitivity.
   4574..5890    +  CDS            TUB1: TBA1_YEAST - Experimental evidence at protein level: Swiss-Prot protein existence level 1. Tubulin is the major constituent of microtubules. It binds two moles of GTP, one at an exchangeable site on the beta chain and one at a non-exchangeable site on the alpha chain. From Saccharomyces cerevisiae (strain ATCC 204508 / S288c) (Baker's yeast).
   6463..6528    +  CDS            ALO1 (fragment): ALO_YEAST - Experimental evidence at protein level: Swiss-Prot protein existence level 1. Can oxidize L-gulono-1,4-lactone as well as D-arabinono-1,4- lactone and L-galactono-1,4-lactone. From Saccharomyces cerevisiae (strain ATCC 204508 / S288c) (Baker's yeast).
   6552..6570    -  promoter       SP6 promoter: promoter for bacteriophage SP6 RNA polymerase
   6633..6684    -  misc_feature   bom (fragment): basis of mobility region from pBR322
>Addgene plasmid #50636 | pHIS3p:CloverGFP-Tub1+3'UTR::URA3 | depositor full sequence | sequence record 75751 | Full Sequence
AACACCCGCTGACGCGCCCTGACGGGCTTGTCTGCTCCCGGCATCCGCTTACAGACAAGCTGTGACCGTC
TCCGGGAGCTGCATGTGTCAGAGGTTTTCACCGTCATCACCGAAACGCGCGAGACGAAAGGGCCTCGTGA
TACGCCTATTTTTATAGGTTAATGTCATGATAATAATGGTTTCTTAGACGTCAGGTGGCACTTTTCGGGG
AAATGTGCGCGGAACCCCTATTTGTTTATTTTTCTAAATACATTCAAATATGTATCCGCTCATGAGACAA
TAACCCTGATAAATGCTTCAATAATATTGAAAAAGGAAGAGTATGAGTATTCAACATTTCCGTGTCGCCC
TTATTCCCTTTTTTGCGGCATTTTGCCTTCCTGTTTTTGCTCACCCAGAAACGCTGGTGAAAGTAAAAGA
TGCTGAAGATCAGTTGGGTGCACGAGTGGGTTACATCGAACTGGATCTCAACAGCGGTAAGATCCTTGAG
AGTTTTCGCCCCGAAGAACGTTTTCCAATGATGAGCACTTTTAAAGTTCTGCTATGTGGCGCGGTATTAT
CCCGTATTGACGCCGGGCAAGAGCAACTCGGTCGCCGCATACACTATTCTCAGAATGACTTGGTTGAGTA
CTCACCAGTCACAGAAAAGCATCTTACGGATGGCATGACAGTAAGAGAATTATGCAGTGCTGCCATAACC
ATGAGTGATAACACTGCGGCCAACTTACTTCTGACAACGATCGGAGGACCGAAGGAGCTAACCGCTTTTT
TGCACAACATGGGGGATCATGTAACTCGCCTTGATCGTTGGGAACCGGAGCTGAATGAAGCCATACCAAA
CGACGAGCGTGACACCACGATGCCTGTAGCAATGGCAACAACGTTGCGCAAACTATTAACTGGCGAACTA
CTTACTCTAGCTTCCCGGCAACAATTAATAGACTGGATGGAGGCGGATAAAGTTGCAGGACCACTTCTGC
GCTCGGCCCTTCCGGCTGGCTGGTTTATTGCTGATAAATCTGGAGCCGGTGAGCGTGGGTCTCGCGGTAT
CATTGCAGCACTGGGGCCAGATGGTAAGCCCTCCCGTATCGTAGTTATCTACACGACGGGGAGTCAGGCA
ACTATGGATGAACGAAATAGACAGATCGCTGAGATAGGTGCCTCACTGATTAAGCATTGGTAACTGTCAG
ACCAAGTTTACTCATATATACTTTAGATTGATTTAAAACTTCATTTTTAATTTAAAAGGATCTAGGTGAA
GATCCTTTTTGATAATCTCATGACCAAAATCCCTTAACGTGAGTTTTCGTTCCACTGAGCGTCAGACCCC
GTAGAAAAGATCAAAGGATCTTCTTGAGATCCTTTTTTTCTGCGCGTAATCTGCTGCTTGCAAACAAAAA
AACCACCGCTACCAGCGGTGGTTTGTTTGCCGGATCAAGAGCTACCAACTCTTTTTCCGAAGGTAACTGG
CTTCAGCAGAGCGCAGATACCAAATACTGTCCTTCTAGTGTAGCCGTAGTTAGGCCACCACTTCAAGAAC
TCTGTAGCACCGCCTACATACCTCGCTCTGCTAATCCTGTTACCAGTGGCTGCTGCCAGTGGCGATAAGT
CGTGTCTTACCGGGTTGGACTCAAGACGATAGTTACCGGATAAGGCGCAGCGGTCGGGCTGAACGGGGGG
TTCGTGCACACAGCCCAGCTTGGAGCGAACGACCTACACCGAACTGAGATACCTACAGCGTGAGCATTGA
GAAAGCGCCACGCTTCCCGAAGGGAGAAAGGCGGACAGGTATCCGGTAAGCGGCAGGGTCGGAACAGGAG
AGCGCACGAGGGAGCTTCCAGGGGGAAACGCCTGGTATCTTTATAGTCCTGTCGGGTTTCGCCACCTCTG
ACTTGAGCGTCGATTTTTGTGATGCTCGTCAGGGGGGCGGAGCCTATGGAAAAACGCCAGCAACGCGGCC
TTTTTACGGTTCCTGGCCTTTTGCTGGCCTTTTGCTCACATGTTCTTTCCTGCGTTATCCCCTGATTCTG
TGGATAACCGTATTACCGCCTTTGAGTGAGCTGATACCGCTCGCCGCAGCCGAACGACCGAGCGCAGCGA
GTCAGTGAGCGAGGAAGCGGAAGAGCGCCCAATACGCAAACCGCCTCTCCCCGCGCGTTGGCCGATTCAT
TAATGCAGGTTAACCTGGCTTATCGAAATTAATACGACTCACTATAGGGAGACCGGCAGATCCGCGGCCG
CATAGGCCACTAGTTAACTATGCGGCATCAGAGCAGATTGTACTGAGAGTGCACCATACCACCTTTTCAA
TTCATCATTTTTTTTTTATTCTTTTTTTTGATTTCGGTTTCCTTGAAATTTTTTTGATTCGGTAATCTCC
GAACAGAAGGAAGAACGAAGGAAGGAGCACAGACTTAGATTGGTATATATACGCATATGTAGTGTTGAAG
AAACATGAAATTGCCCAGTATTCTTAACCCAACTGCACAGAACAAAAACCTGCAGGAAACGAAGATAAAT
CATGTCGAAAGCTACATATAAGGAACGTGCTGCTACTCATCCTAGTCCTGTTGCTGCCAAGCTATTTAAT
ATCATGCACGAAAAGCAAACAAACTTGTGTGCTTCATTGGATGTTCGTACCACCAAGGAATTACTGGAGT
TAGTTGAAGCATTAGGTCCCAAAATTTGTTTACTAAAAACACATGTGGATATCTTGACTGATTTTTCCAT
GGAGGGCACAGTTAAGCCGCTAAAGGCATTATCCGCCAAGTACAATTTTTTACTCTTCGAAGACAGAAAA
TTTGCTGACATTGGTAATACAGTCAAATTGCAGTACTCTGCGGGTGTATACAGAATAGCAGAATGGGCAG
ACATTACGAATGCACACGGTGTGGTGGGCCCAGGTATTGTTAGCGGTTTGAAGCAGGCGGCAGAAGAAGT
AACAAAGGAACCTAGAGGCCTTTTGATGTTAGCAGAATTGTCATGCAAGGGCTCCCTATCTACTGGAGAA
TATACTAAGGGTACTGTTGACATTGCGAAGAGCGACAAAGATTTTGTTATCGGCTTTATTGCTCAAAGAG
ACATGGGTGGAAGAGATGAAGGTTACGATTGGTTGATTATGACACCCGGTGTGGGTTTAGATGACAAGGG
AGACGCATTGGGTCAACAGTATAGAACCGTGGATGATGTGGTCTCTACAGGATCTGACATTATTATTGTT
GGAAGAGGACTATTTGCAAAGGGAAGGGATGCTAAGGTAGAGGGTGAACGTTACAGAAAAGCAGGCTGGG
AAGCATATTTGAGAAGATGCGGCCAGCAAAACTAAAAAACTGTATTATAAGTAAATGCATGTATACTAAA
CTCACAAATTAGAGCTTCAATTTAATTATATCAGTTATTACCCTATGCGGTGTGAAATACCGCACAGATG
CGTAAGGAGAAAATACCGCATCAGGGGCGCGCCTTAATTAACCACTAAAGGGAACAAAAGCTGGTACCCT
ATTACTCTTGGCCTCCTCTAGTACACTCTATATTTTTTTATGCCTCGGTAATGATTTTCATTTTTTTTTT
CCACCTAGCGGATGACTCTTTTTTTTTCTTAGCGATTGGCATTATCACATAATGAATTATACATTATATA
AAGTAATGTGATTTCTTCGAAGAATATACTAAAAAATGAGCAGGCAAGATAAACGAAGGCAAAGCTCGAG
ATGGTGAGCAAGGGCGAGGAGCTGTTCACCGGGGTGGTGCCCATCCTGGTCGAGCTGGACGGCGACGTAA
ACGGCCACAAGTTCAGCGTCCGCGGCGAGGGCGAGGGCGATGCCACCAACGGCAAGCTGACCCTGAAGTT
CATCTGCACCACCGGCAAGCTGCCCGTGCCCTGGCCCACCCTCGTGACCACCTTCGGCTACGGCGTGGCC
TGCTTCAGCCGCTACCCCGACCACATGAAGCAGCACGACTTCTTCAAGTCCGCCATGCCCGAAGGCTACG
TCCAGGAGCGCACCATCTCTTTCAAGGACGACGGTACCTACAAGACCCGCGCCGAGGTGAAGTTCGAGGG
CGACACCCTGGTGAACCGCATCGAGCTGAAGGGCATCGACTTCAAGGAGGACGGCAACATCCTGGGGCAC
AAGCTGGAGTACAACTTCAACAGCCACAACGTCTATATCACGGCCGACAAGCAGAAGAACGGCATCAAGG
CTAACTTCAAGATCCGCCACAACGTTGAGGACGGCAGCGTGCAGCTCGCCGACCACTACCAGCAGAACAC
CCCCATCGGCGACGGCCCCGTGCTGCTGCCCGACAACCACTACCTGAGCCATCAGTCCGCCCTGAGCAAA
GACCCCAACGAGAAGCGCGATCACATGGTCCTGCTGGAGTTCGTGACCGCCGCCGGGATTACACATGGCA
TGGACGAGCTGTACAAGGGATCCATGAGAGAAGTTATTAGTATTAATGGTATGTTCGATTTGCCCGTCCA
GGCTAGATCTTTTTTTTGTTAGTTCATTTTGGCGTTTCATCTTTCATTACTAACTTCAACGCAAAATTTT
TTTTTTTTTGATTTCTCTTTACAGTCGGTCAAGCTGGTTGTCAGATTGGTAATGCCTGTTGGGAATTATA
TTCCCTTGAGCACGGTATTAAGCCGGATGGACATCTAGAAGATGGCCTTTCAAAGCCGAAGGGAGGAGAA
GAGGGTTTCTCCACGTTTTTCCATGAAACCGGCTACGGTAAGTTCGTTCCAAGGGCTATTTACGTGGATT
TAGAGCCCAACGTTATTGACGAAGTCCGTAACGGTCCTTACAAGGACTTGTTCCATCCAGAACAGTTGAT
CAGTGGTAAGGAGGACGCGGCTAATAATTATGCAAGAGGCCATTACACCGTTGGTAGAGAAATTTTGGGC
GATGTTCTGGATAGGATTAGAAAACTGGCAGACCAATGTGATGGGTTACAAGGGTTCTTGTTTACCCATT
CTCTTGGTGGTGGTACTGGTTCCGGTCTAGGGTCCTTACTGTTGGAAGAACTATCCGCTGAATACGGTAA
GAAATCCAAGCTGGAATTTGCCGTATACCCTGCTCCACAAGTGTCTACTTCTGTGGTTGAGCCTTACAAC
ACAGTTTTAACTACACATACTACATTGGAACATGCAGATTGTACTTTCATGGTCGATAATGAGGCTATTT
ACGACATGTGCAAAAGAAACTTGGATATCCCAAGACCAAGCTTTGCAAACTTAAACAACCTAATTGCTCA
AGTGGTATCATCTGTTACAGCATCATTGAGATTCGACGGTTCATTAAATGTAGATTTGAACGAATTTCAA
ACCAATTTGGTTCCATATCCAAGAATTCATTTCCCCTTAGTTTCATATTCTCCAGTCTTATCCAAATCAA
AGGCATTCCATGAGTCCAACTCTGTGTCAGAAATTACAAACGCTTGTTTTGAACCTGGTAACCAGATGGT
CAAGTGTGATCCAAGAGATGGTAAATACATGGCTACTTGTCTGTTATACAGGGGTGATGTGGTAACAAGA
GATGTTCAAAGAGCTGTCGAGCAGGTGAAAAACAAGAAGACCGTCCAATTGGTTGATTGGTGTCCAACTG
GTTTCAAGATCGGTATTTGCTACGAACCTCCAACTGCCACACCAAACTCACAATTGGCCACTGTGGATAG
GGCCGTCTGTATGTTGTCAAATACCACATCCATTGCTGAGGCTTGGAAGAGAATCGATAGAAAATTCGAT
TTAATGTATGCCAAACGTGCTTTCGTCCACTGGTATGTCGGTGAAGGTATGGAAGAAGGTGAATTCACCG
AAGCTAGAGAAGATTTGGCTGCTTTAGAAAGAGATTACATCGAAGTGGGTGCCGACTCATACGCTGAGGA
AGAGGAATTTTAAGGTTCACTCTCGCCCCCAACCTCCTTATCCTTTCTATATTTCAAGTATATTGTAAAA
AAAAAAATTCCCCCTACTGTTATATCTCTTTGGTGATATCTTATCTATAATCTACTTATTATATTTCTCT
AATATCTATGTACAAAAAATAAAAAAAAAAACCATTCTCCTTCTCTAACCTGCATTTGATGAAAGCTTAG
TAAGTCTCATCGTAGTTGATGGGCCAAAGACATTTGTACTTGTTTCATCAGATTCTTACATCACCCATTT
CCATGATTATTTCACGGATTTCATTAGTAATTGCATTTTTGTATCCCTAGTTCCTTTTCTCCCGCCTTGC
CGTCGAATTGAAAAAAAAAATGGAAATGAGGACATCTTCCATTGATATCCAGGACAAAGCAAGAGTAGAA
GTAACTATTAGCAAGGAGAATTCCAAAAATAGTGAACTTCAAGGTAAGCAGATCTATAGTTTCAATATCT
GATTTTCTGCTTTTCAAAACTTAAAATTCATTAGAAGGTAAAACAAGAACCCGTAAAATTAAAGTTACCG
ATATTATCAGGTTTTTCACCCCATGTCTACTATCCCATTTAGAAAGAACTATGTGTTCAAAAACTGGGCC
GGTCGACCTGCAGCGTACGAAGCTTCAGCTGGCGGCCGCGTTCTATAGTGTCACCTAAATCGTATGTGTA
TGATACATAAGGTTATGTATTAATTGTAGCCGCGTTCTAACGACAATATGTCCATATGGTGCACTCTCAG
TACAATCTGCTCTGATGCCGCATAGTTAAGCCAGCCCCGACACCCGCC
