>Addgene plasmid #50636 | pHIS3p:CloverGFP-Tub1+3'UTR::URA3 | addgene partial sequence | sequence record 77466 | yTUB1-R 5'-TTGCGTTGAAGTTAGTAATGAAAGA-3'
TTCTCTCATGGATCCCTTGTACAGCTCGTCCATGCCATGTGTAATCCCGGCGGCGGTCACGAACTCCAGC
AGGACCATGTGATCGCGCTTCTCGTTGGGGTCTTTGCTCAGGGCGGACTGATGGCTCAGGTAGTGGTTGT
CGGGCAGCAGCACGGGGCCGTCGCCGATGGGGGTGTTCTGCTGGTAGTGGTCGGCGAGCTGCACGCTGCC
GTCCTCAACGTTGTGGCGGATCTTGAAGTTAGCCTTGATGCCGTTCTTCTGCTTGTCGGCCGTGATATAG
ACGTTGTGGCTGTTGAAGTTGTACTCCAGCTTGTGCCCCAGGATGTTGCCGTCCTCCTTGAAGTCGATGC
CCTTCAGCTCGATGCGGTTCACCAGGGTGTCGCCCTCGAACTTCACCTCGGCGCGGGTCTTGTAGGTACC
GTCGTCCTTGAAAGAGATGGTGCGCTCCTGGACGTAGCCTTCGGGCATGGCGGACTTGAAGAAGTCGTGC
TGCTTCATGTGGTCGGGGTAGCGGCTGAAGCAGGCCACGCCGTAGCCGAAGGTGGTCACGAGGGTGGGCC
AGGGCACGGGCAGCTTGCCGGTGGTGCAGATGAACTTCAGGGTCAGCTTGCCGTTGGTGGCATCGCCCTC
GCCCTCGCCGCGGACGCTGAACTTGTGGCCGTTTACGTCGCCGTCCAGCTCGACCAGGATGGGCACCACC
CCGGTGAACAGCTCCTCGCCCTTGCTCACCATCTCGAGCTTTGCCTTCGTTTATCTTGCCTGCTCATTTT
TTAGTATATTCTTCGAAGAAATCACATTACTTTATATAATG
