>Addgene plasmid #50636 | pHIS3p:CloverGFP-Tub1+3'UTR::URA3 | addgene partial sequence | sequence record 78077 | T7 5'-TAATACGACTCACTATAGGG-3'
CTAGTTAACTATGCGGCATCAGAGCAGATTGTACTGAGAGTGCACCATACCACCTTTTCAATTCATCATT
TTTTTTTTATTCTTTTTTTTGATTTCGGTTTCCTTGAAATTTTTTTGATTCGGTAATCTCCGAACAGAAG
GAAGAACGAAGGAAGGAGCACAGACTTAGATTGGTATATATACGCATATGTAGTGTTGAAGAAACATGAA
ATTGCCCAGTATTCTTAACCCAACTGCACAGAACAAAAACCTGCAGGAAACGAAGATAAATCATGTCGAA
AGCTACATATAAGGAACGTGCTGCTACTCATCCTAGTCCTGTTGCTGCCAAGCTATTTAATATCATGCAC
GAAAAGCAAACAAACTTGTGTGCTTCATTGGATGTTCGTACCACCAAGGAATTACTGGAGTTAGTTGAAG
CATTAGGTCCCAAAATTTGTTTACTAAAAACACATGTGGATATCTTGACTGATTTTTCCATGGAGGGCAC
AGTTAAGCCGCTAAAGGCATTATCCGCCAAGTACAATTTTTTACTCTTCGAAGACAGAAAATTTGCTGAC
ATTGGTAATACAGTCAAATTGCAGTACTCTGCGGGTGTATACAGAATAGCAGAATGGGCAGACATTACGA
ATGCACACGGTGTGGTGGGCCCAGGTATTGTTAGCGGTTTGAAGCAGGCGGCAGAAGAAGTAACAAAGGA
ACCTAGAGGCCTTTTGATGTTAGCAGAATTGTCATGCAAGGGCTCCCTATCTACTGGAGAATATACTAAG
GGTACTGTTGACATTGCGAAGAGCGACAAAGATTTTGTTATCGGCTTTATTGCTCAAAGAGACATGGGTG
GAAGAGATGA
