>Addgene plasmid #50636 | pHIS3p:CloverGFP-Tub1+3'UTR::URA3 | addgene partial sequence | sequence record 78079 | SP6 5'-ATTTAGGTGACACTATAG-3'
ACGCTGCAGGTCGACCGGCCCAGTTTTTGAACACATAGTTCTTTCTAAATGGGATAGTAGACATGGGGTG
AAAAACCTGATAATATCGGTAACTTTAATTTTACGGGTTCTTGTTTTACCTTCTAATGAATTTTAAGTTT
TGAAAAGCAGAAAATCAGATATTGAAACTATAGATCTGCTTACCTTGAAGTTCACTATTTTTGGAATTCT
CCTTGCTAATAGTTACTTCTACTCTTGCTTTGTCCTGGATATCAATGGAAGATGTCCTCATTTCCATTTT
TTTTTTCAATTCGACGGCAAGGCGGGAGAAAAGGAACTAGGGATACAAAAATGCAATTACTAATGAAATC
CGTGAAATAATCATGGAAATGGGTGATGTAAGAATCTGATGAAACAAGTACAAATGTCTTTGGCCCATCA
ACTACGATGAGACTTACTAAGCTTTCATCAAATGCAGGTTAGAGAAGGAGAATGGTTTTTTTTTTTATTT
TTTGTACATAGATATTAGAGAAATATAATAAGTAGATTATAGATAAGATATCACCAAAGAGATATAACAG
TAGGGGGAATTTTTTTTTTTACAATATACTTGAAATATAGAAAGGATAAGGAGGTTGGGGGCGAGAGTGA
ACCTTAAAATTCCTCTTCCTCAGCGTATGAGTCGGCACCCACTTCGATGTAATCTCTTTCTAAAGCAGCC
AAATCTTCTCTAGCTTCGGTGAATTCACCTTCTTCCATACCTTCACCGACATACCAGTGGACGAAAGCAC
GTTTGGCATACATTAAATCGAATTTTCTATCGATTCTCTTCCAAGCCTCAGCAATGGATGTGGTATTTGA
CAACATACAGACGGCCCTATCCACAGTGGCCAATTG
